LOCUS       Exported 5575 bp ds-DNA circular SYN 13-MAY-2021
DEFINITION  Expression of zebrafish GFP-tagged Rab33bb in mammalian cells..
ACCESSION   .
VERSION     .
KEYWORDS    EGFP-Rab33bb in pCSDEST2
SOURCE      synthetic DNA construct
  ORGANISM  synthetic DNA construct
REFERENCE   1 (bases 1 to 5575)
  TITLE     New_for_revision
  JOURNAL   Unpublished
REFERENCE   2 (bases 1 to 5575)
  AUTHORS   .
  TITLE     Direct Submission
  JOURNAL   Exported May 13, 2021 from SnapGene Server 1.1.58
            http://www.snapgene.com
FEATURES             Location/Qualifiers
     source          1..5575
                     /organism="synthetic DNA construct"
                     /mol_type="other DNA"
     promoter        35..53
                     /label=SP6 promoter
                     /note="promoter for bacteriophage SP6 RNA polymerase"
     primer_bind     35..52
                     /label=SP6
                     /note="SP6 promoter, forward primer"
     protein_bind    108..132
                     /gene="mutant version of attB"
                     /label=attB1
                     /bound_moiety="BP Clonase(TM)"
                     /note="recombination site for the Gateway(R) BP reaction"
     regulatory      133..142
                     /regulatory_class="other"
                     /note="vertebrate consensus sequence for strong initiation
                     of translation (Kozak, 1987)"
     CDS             139..855
                     /codon_start=1
                     /product="enhanced GFP"
                     /label=EGFP
                     /translation="MVSKGEELFTGVVPILVELDGDVNGHKFSVSGEGEGDATYGKLTL
                     KFICTTGKLPVPWPTLVTTLTYGVQCFSRYPDHMKQHDFFKSAMPEGYVQERTIFFKDD
                     GNYKTRAEVKFEGDTLVNRIELKGIDFKEDGNILGHKLEYNYNSHNVYIMADKQKNGIK
                     VNFKIRHNIEDGSVQLADHYQQNTPIGDGPVLLPDNHYLSTQSALSKDPNEKRDHMVLL
                     EFVTAAGITLGMDELYK"
     CDS             139..855
                     /codon_start=1
                     /product="the original enhanced GFP (Yang et al., 1996)"
                     /label=EGFP
                     /note="mammalian codon-optimized"
                     /translation="MVSKGEELFTGVVPILVELDGDVNGHKFSVSGEGEGDATYGKLTL
                     KFICTTGKLPVPWPTLVTTLTYGVQCFSRYPDHMKQHDFFKSAMPEGYVQERTIFFKDD
                     GNYKTRAEVKFEGDTLVNRIELKGIDFKEDGNILGHKLEYNYNSHNVYIMADKQKNGIK
                     VNFKIRHNIEDGSVQLADHYQQNTPIGDGPVLLPDNHYLSTQSALSKDPNEKRDHMVLL
                     EFVTAAGITLGMDELYK"
     primer_bind     complement(184..205)
                     /label=EGFP-N
                     /note="EGFP, reverse primer"
     primer_bind     complement(445..464)
                     /label=EXFP-R
                     /note="For distinguishing EGFP variants, reverse primer"
     primer_bind     792..813
                     /label=EGFP-C
                     /note="EGFP, forward primer"
     protein_bind    complement(857..881)
                     /gene="mutant version of attB"
                     /label=attB2
                     /bound_moiety="BP Clonase(TM)"
                     /note="recombination site for the Gateway(R) BP reaction"
     protein_bind    complement(1564..1584)
                     /gene="mutant version of attB"
                     /label=attB3
                     /bound_moiety="BP Clonase(TM)"
                     /note="core recombination site for the Gateway(R) BP
                     reaction"
     promoter        complement(1602..1619)
                     /label=T7 promoter
                     /note="promoter for bacteriophage T7 RNA polymerase"
     polyA_signal    1624..1758
                     /label=SV40 poly(A) signal
                     /note="SV40 polyadenylation signal"
     primer_bind     complement(1648..1667)
                     /label=EBV-rev
                     /note="SV40 polyA terminator, reverse primer"
     primer_bind     1702..1721
                     /label=SV40pA-R
                     /note="SV40 polyA, reverse primer"
     primer_bind     complement(1871..1891)
                     /label=T3
                     /note="T3 promoter, forward primer"
     promoter        complement(1871..1889)
                     /label=T3 promoter
                     /note="promoter for bacteriophage T3 RNA polymerase"
     primer_bind     complement(1910..1926)
                     /label=M13 rev
                     /note="common sequencing primer, one of multiple similar
                     variants"
     primer_bind     complement(1910..1926)
                     /label=M13 Reverse
                     /note="In lacZ gene. Also called M13-rev"
     primer_bind     complement(1923..1945)
                     /label=M13/pUC Reverse
                     /note="In lacZ gene"
     protein_bind    1934..1950
                     /label=lac operator
                     /bound_moiety="lac repressor encoded by lacI"
                     /note="The lac repressor binds to the lac operator to
                     inhibit transcription in E. coli. This inhibition can be
                     relieved by adding lactose or
                     isopropyl-beta-D-thiogalactopyranoside (IPTG)."
     promoter        complement(1958..1988)
                     /label=lac promoter
                     /note="promoter for the E. coli lac operon"
     protein_bind    2003..2024
                     /label=CAP binding site
                     /bound_moiety="E. coli catabolite activator protein"
                     /note="CAP binding activates transcription in the presence
                     of cAMP."
     primer_bind     complement(2141..2158)
                     /label=L4440
                     /note="L4440 vector, forward primer"
     rep_origin      complement(2312..2900)
                     /direction=LEFT
                     /label=ori
                     /note="high-copy-number ColE1/pMB1/pBR322/pUC origin of
                     replication"
     primer_bind     complement(2392..2411)
                     /label=pBR322ori-F
                     /note="pBR322 origin, forward primer"
     CDS             complement(3071..3931)
                     /codon_start=1
                     /gene="bla"
                     /product="beta-lactamase"
                     /label=AmpR
                     /note="confers resistance to ampicillin, carbenicillin, and
                     related antibiotics"
                     /translation="MSIQHFRVALIPFFAAFCLPVFAHPETLVKVKDAEDQLGARVGYI
                     ELDLNSGKILESFRPEERFPMMSTFKVLLCGAVLSRIDAGQEQLGRRIHYSQNDLVEYS
                     PVTEKHLTDGMTVRELCSAAITMSDNTAANLLLTTIGGPKELTAFLHNMGDHVTRLDRW
                     EPELNEAIPNDERDTTMPVAMATTLRKLLTGELLTLASRQQLIDWMEADKVAGPLLRSA
                     LPAGWFIADKSGAGERGSRGIIAALGPDGKPSRIVVIYTTGSQATMDERNRQIAEIGAS
                     LIKHW"
     primer_bind     3694..3713
                     /label=Amp-R
                     /note="Ampicillin resistance gene, reverse primer"
     promoter        complement(3932..4036)
                     /gene="bla"
                     /label=AmpR promoter
     rep_origin      complement(4062..4517)
                     /direction=LEFT
                     /label=f1 ori
                     /note="f1 bacteriophage origin of replication; arrow
                     indicates direction of (+) strand synthesis"
     primer_bind     complement(4199..4220)
                     /label=F1ori-F
                     /note="F1 origin, forward primer"
     primer_bind     4411..4430
                     /label=F1ori-R
                     /note="F1 origin, reverse primer"
     promoter        4591..5575
                     /label=CMV IE94 promoter
                     /note="enhancer/promoter region of simian cytomegalovirus
                     major immediate early transcription unit IE94"
ORIGIN
        1 cgccattctg cctggggacg tcggagcaag cttgatttag gtgacactat agaatacaag
       61 ctacttgttc tttttgcagg atcccatcga ttcgaattca aggatcaaca agtttgtaca
      121 aaaaagcagg ctgccaccat ggtgagcaag ggcgaggagc tgttcaccgg ggtggtgccc
      181 atcctggtcg agctggacgg cgacgtaaac ggccacaagt tcagcgtgtc cggcgagggc
      241 gagggcgatg ccacctacgg caagctgacc ctgaagttca tctgcaccac cggcaagctg
      301 cccgtgccct ggcccaccct cgtgaccacc ctgacctacg gcgtgcagtg cttcagccgc
      361 taccccgacc acatgaagca gcacgacttc ttcaagtccg ccatgcccga aggctacgtc
      421 caggagcgca ccatcttctt caaggacgac ggcaactaca agacccgcgc cgaggtgaag
      481 ttcgagggcg acaccctggt gaaccgcatc gagctgaagg gcatcgactt caaggaggac
      541 ggcaacatcc tggggcacaa gctggagtac aactacaaca gccacaacgt ctatatcatg
      601 gccgacaagc agaagaacgg catcaaggtg aacttcaaga tccgccacaa catcgaggac
      661 ggcagcgtgc agctcgccga ccactaccag cagaacaccc ccatcggcga cggccccgtg
      721 ctgctgcccg acaaccacta cctgagcacc cagtccgccc tgagcaaaga ccccaacgag
      781 aagcgcgatc acatggtcct gctggagttc gtgaccgccg ccgggatcac tctcggcatg
      841 gacgagctgt acaagcaccc agctttcttg tacaaagtgg tggattcgtc tttagaaagc
      901 tccagctcct ctaacggccc cccgacgcgc tgctgtcgga cctgtaagat catcgtgatc
      961 ggggatgccg gtgtgggcaa gacctgtctg acacatcgat tctgcaccgg acaatttcct
     1021 accagaacag aggcgaccat cggggtggat tttcgagaga aacttcttca gatagacggc
     1081 gaaaaaataa aagtacagct atgggacacg gccggtcagg agcgcttccg taaaagcatg
     1141 gtgcagcact actatcgaaa tgtgcatggt atcgtcttcg tctttgacgt cacaaaccaa
     1201 tccagtttct gcaatctgcc tttgtggatg gacgagtgcc gtcagcactc tcttggtctg
     1261 gaaattccac gtgccctagt ttgcaacaag gctgacctga tgtcttcaaa tgcttctgtg
     1321 ctaatcgagc aggctcgtca tttggctgaa gtccacggga tgtcttttta tctcacttca
     1381 gccaaaggtc ttaaaggcga ccaggtggac agcatcttca tggctttagc acagaggctg
     1441 aagagccaga gaagggagag cgtaaatgga cgtgtgctag agtgcagagc tgagagctta
     1501 aaaatccagg cacgggttat aacagcccaa gagactaaaa agaaatggac ctgcatctgc
     1561 taacaacttt attatacata gttgcactcg agcctctaga actatagtga gtcgtattac
     1621 gtagatccag acatgataag atacattgat gagtttggac aaaccacaac tagaatgcag
     1681 tgaaaaaaat gctttatttg tgaaatttgt gatgctattg ctttatttgt aaccattata
     1741 agctgcaata aacaagttaa caacaacaat tgcattcatt ttatgtttca ggttcagggg
     1801 gaggtgtggg aggtttttta attcgcggcc gcggcgccaa tgcattgggc ccggtaccca
     1861 gcttttgttc cctttagtga gggttaattg cgcgcttggc gtaatcatgg tcatagctgt
     1921 ttcctgtgtg aaattgttat ccgctcacaa ttccacacaa catacgagcc ggaagcataa
     1981 agtgtaaagc ctggggtgcc taatgagtga gctaactcac attaattgcg ttgcgctcac
     2041 tgcccgcttt ccagtcggga aacctgtcgt gccagctgca ttaatgaatc ggccaacgcg
     2101 cggggagagg cggtttgcgt attgggcgct cttccgcttc ctcgctcact gactcgctgc
     2161 gctcggtcgt tcggctgcgg cgagcggtat cagctcactc aaaggcggta atacggttat
     2221 ccacagaatc aggggataac gcaggaaaga acatgtgagc aaaaggccag caaaaggcca
     2281 ggaaccgtaa aaaggccgcg ttgctggcgt ttttccatag gctccgcccc cctgacgagc
     2341 atcacaaaaa tcgacgctca agtcagaggt ggcgaaaccc gacaggacta taaagatacc
     2401 aggcgtttcc ccctggaagc tccctcgtgc gctctcctgt tccgaccctg ccgcttaccg
     2461 gatacctgtc cgcctttctc ccttcgggaa gcgtggcgct ttctcatagc tcacgctgta
     2521 ggtatctcag ttcggtgtag gtcgttcgct ccaagctggg ctgtgtgcac gaaccccccg
     2581 ttcagcccga ccgctgcgcc ttatccggta actatcgtct tgagtccaac ccggtaagac
     2641 acgacttatc gccactggca gcagccactg gtaacaggat tagcagagcg aggtatgtag
     2701 gcggtgctac agagttcttg aagtggtggc ctaactacgg ctacactaga aggacagtat
     2761 ttggtatctg cgctctgctg aagccagtta ccttcggaaa aagagttggt agctcttgat
     2821 ccggcaaaca aaccaccgct ggtagcggtg gtttttttgt ttgcaagcag cagattacgc
     2881 gcagaaaaaa aggatctcaa gaagatcctt tgatcttttc tacggggtct gacgctcagt
     2941 ggaacgaaaa ctcacgttaa gggattttgg tcatgagatt atcaaaaagg atcttcacct
     3001 agatcctttt aaattaaaaa tgaagtttta aatcaatcta aagtatatat gagtaaactt
     3061 ggtctgacag ttaccaatgc ttaatcagtg aggcacctat ctcagcgatc tgtctatttc
     3121 gttcatccat agttgcctga ctccccgtcg tgtagataac tacgatacgg gagggcttac
     3181 catctggccc cagtgctgca atgataccgc gagacccacg ctcaccggct ccagatttat
     3241 cagcaataaa ccagccagcc ggaagggccg agcgcagaag tggtcctgca actttatccg
     3301 cctccatcca gtctattaat tgttgccggg aagctagagt aagtagttcg ccagttaata
     3361 gtttgcgcaa cgttgttgcc attgctacag gcatcgtggt gtcacgctcg tcgtttggta
     3421 tggcttcatt cagctccggt tcccaacgat caaggcgagt tacatgatcc cccatgttgt
     3481 gcaaaaaagc ggttagctcc ttcggtcctc cgatcgttgt cagaagtaag ttggccgcag
     3541 tgttatcact catggttatg gcagcactgc ataattctct tactgtcatg ccatccgtaa
     3601 gatgcttttc tgtgactggt gagtactcaa ccaagtcatt ctgagaatag tgtatgcggc
     3661 gaccgagttg ctcttgcccg gcgtcaatac gggataatac cgcgccacat agcagaactt
     3721 taaaagtgct catcattgga aaacgttctt cggggcgaaa actctcaagg atcttaccgc
     3781 tgttgagatc cagttcgatg taacccactc gtgcacccaa ctgatcttca gcatctttta
     3841 ctttcaccag cgtttctggg tgagcaaaaa caggaaggca aaatgccgca aaaaagggaa
     3901 taagggcgac acggaaatgt tgaatactca tactcttcct ttttcaatat tattgaagca
     3961 tttatcaggg ttattgtctc atgagcggat acatatttga atgtatttag aaaaataaac
     4021 aaataggggt tccgcgcaca tttccccgaa aagtgccacc taaattgtaa gcgttaatat
     4081 tttgttaaaa ttcgcgttaa atttttgtta aatcagctca ttttttaacc aataggccga
     4141 aatcggcaaa atcccttata aatcaaaaga atagaccgag atagggttga gtgttgttcc
     4201 agtttggaac aagagtccac tattaaagaa cgtggactcc aacgtcaaag gnnnnnnnnn
     4261 nnnnnnnnnn nnnnnnnnnn nnnnnnnnnn nnnnnnnnnn tnnnnnnnnn nnnnnnnnnn
     4321 nnnnnnnnnn nnnnnnnnnn nnnnnnnnnn nnnnnnnnnn nnnnnnnnnn nnnnnnnnnn
     4381 nnnnnnnnnn nngnnnnnnn nnnnnnnnnn nnnnnnnnnn nnnnnnnnnn nnnnnnnnnn
     4441 nnnnnnnnnn nnnnnnnnnn nnnnnnnnnn nnnnnnnnnn nnnnnnnnnn nnnnnnnnnn
     4501 nnnnnnnnnn nnnnnnnccc attcgccatt caggctgcgc aactgttggg aagggcgatc
     4561 ggtgcgggcc tcttcgctat tacgccagtc gaccatagcc aattcaatat ggcgtatatg
     4621 gactcatgcc aattcaatat ggtggatctg gacctgtgcc aattcaatat ggcgtatatg
     4681 gactcgtgcc aattcaatat ggtggatctg gaccccagcc aattcaatat ggcggacttg
     4741 gcaccatgcc aattcaatat ggcggacttg gcactgtgcc aactggggag gggtctactt
     4801 ggcacggtgc caagtttgag gaggggtctt ggccctgtgc caagtccgcc atattgaatt
     4861 ggcatggtgc caataatggc ggccatattg gctatatgcc aggatcaata tataggcaat
     4921 atccaatatg gccctatgcc aatatggcta ttggccaggt tcaatactat gtattggccc
     4981 tatgccatat agtattccat atatgggttt tcctattgac gtagatagcc cctcccaatg
     5041 ggcggtccca tataccatat atggggcttc ctaataccgc ccatagccac tcccccattg
     5101 acgtcaatgg tctctatata tggtctttcc tattgacgtc atatgggcgg tcctattgac
     5161 gtatatggcg cctcccccat tgacgtcaat tacggtaaat ggcccgcctg gctcaatgcc
     5221 cattgacgtc aataggacca cccaccattg acgtcaatgg gatggctcat tgcccattca
     5281 tatccgttct cacgccccct attgacgtca atgacggtaa atggcccact tggcagtaca
     5341 tcaatatcta ttaatagtaa cttggcaagt acattactat tggaaggacg ccagggtaca
     5401 ttggcagtac tcccattgac gtcaatggcg gtaaatggcc cgcgatggct gccaagtaca
     5461 tccccattga cgtcaatggg gaggggcaat gacgcaaatg ggcgttccat tgacgtaaat
     5521 gggcggtagg cgtgcctaat gggaggtcta tataagcaat gctcgtttag ggaac
//
