>Addgene plasmid #140882 | EGFP-Rab33bb in pCSDEST2 | addgene full sequence | sequence record 325113 | Addgene NGS Result
CGGTGCGGGCCTCTTCGCTATTACGCCAGTCGACCGCCAATTCAATATGGCGTATATGGACTCATGCCAA
TTCAATATGGTGGATCTGGACCTGTGCCAATTCAATATGGCGTATATGGACTCGTGCCAATTCAATATGG
TGGATCTGGACCCCAGCCAATTCAATATGGCGGACTTGGCACCATGCCAATTCAATATGGCGGACCTGGC
ACTGTGCCAACTGGGGAGGGGTCTACTTGGCACGGTGCCAAGTTTGAGGAGGGGTCTTGGCCCTGTGCCA
AGTCCGCCATATTGAATTGGCATGGTGCCAATAATGGCGGCCATATTGGCTATATGCCAGGATCAATATA
TAGGCAATATCCAATATGGCCCTATGCCAATATGGCTATTGGCCAGGTTCAATACTATGTATTGGCCCTA
TGCCATATAGTATTCCATATATGGGTTTTCCTATTGACGTAGATAGCCCCTCCCAATGGGCGGTCCCATA
TACCATATATGGGGCTTCCTAATACCGCCCATAGCCACTCCCCCATTGACGTCAATGGTCTCTATATATG
GTCTTTCCTATTGACGTCATATGGGCGGTCCTATTGACGTATATGGCGCCTCCCCCATTGACGTCAATTA
CGGTAAATGGCCCGCCTGGCTCAATGCCCATTGACGTCAATAGGACCACCCACCATTGACGTCAATGGGA
TGGCTCATTGCCCATTCATATCCGTTCTCACGCCCCCTATTGACGTCAATGACGGTAAATGGCCCACTTG
GCAGTACATCAATATCTATTAATAGTAACTTGGCAAGTACATTACTATTGGAAGTACGCCAGGGTACATT
GGCAGTACTCCCATTGACGTCAATGGCGGTAAATGGCCCGCGATGGCTGCCAAGTACATCCCCATTGACG
TCAATGGGGAGGGGCAATGACGCAAATGGGCGTTCCATTGACGTAAATGGGCGGTAGGCGTGCCTAATGG
GAGGTCTATATAAGCAATGCTCGTTTAGGGAACCGCCATTCTGCCTGGGGACGTCGGAGCAAGCTTGATT
TAGGTGACACTATAGAATACAAGCTACTTGTTCTTTTTGCAGGATCCCATCGATTCGAATTCAAGGATCA
ACAAGTTTGTACAAAAAAGCAGGCTGCCACCATGGTGAGCAAGGGCGAGGAGCTGTTCACCGGGGTGGTG
CCCATCCTGGTCGAGCTGGACGGCGACGTAAACGGCCACAAGTTCAGCGTGTCCGGCGAGGGCGAGGGCG
ATGCCACCTACGGCAAGCTGACCCTGAAGTTCATCTGCACCACCGGCAAGCTGCCCGTGCCCTGGCCCAC
CCTCGTGACCACCCTGACCTACGGCGTGCAGTGCTTCAGCCGCTACCCCGACCACATGAAGCAGCACGAC
TTCTTCAAGTCCGCCATGCCCGAAGGCTACGTCCAGGAGCGCACCATCTTCTTCAAGGACGACGGCAACT
ACAAGACCCGCGCCGAGGTGAAGTTCGAGGGCGACACCCTGGTGAACCGCATCGAGCTGAAGGGCATCGA
CTTCAAGGAGGACGGCAACATCCTGGGGCACAAGCTGGAGTACAACTACAACAGCCACAACGTCTATATC
ATGGCCGACAAGCAGAAGAACGGCATCAAGGTGAACTTCAAGATCCGCCACAACATCGAGGACGGCAGCG
TGCAGCTCGCCGACCACTACCAGCAGAACACCCCCATCGGCGACGGCCCCGTGCTGCTGCCCGACAACCA
CTACCTGAGCACCCAGTCCGCCCTGAGCAAAGACCCCAACGAGAAGCGCGATCACATGGTCCTGCTGGAG
TTCGTGACCGCCGCCGGGATCACTCTCGGCATGGACGAGCTGTACAAGCACCCAGCTTTCTTGTACAAAG
TGGTGGATTCGTCTTTAGAAAGCTCCAGCTCCTCTAACGGCCCCCCGACGCGCTGCTGTCGGACCTGTAA
GATCATCGTGATCGGGGATGCCGGTGTGGGCAAGACCTGTCTGACACATCGATTCTGCACCGGACAATTT
CCTACCAGAACAGAGGCGACCATCGGGGTGGATTTTCGAGAGAAACTTCTTCAGATAGACGGCGAAAAAA
TAAAAGTACAGCTATGGGACACGGCCGGTCAGGAGCGCTTCCGTAAAAGCATGGTGCAGCACTACTATCG
AAATGTGCATGGTATCGTCTTCGTCTTTGACGTCACAAACCAATCCAGTTTCTGCAATCTGCCTTTGTGG
ATGGACGAGTGCCGTCAGCACTCTCTTGGTCTGGAAATTCCACGTGCCCTAGTTTGCAACAAGGCTGACC
TGATGTCTTCAAATGCTTCTGTGCTAATCGAGCAGGCTCGTCATTTGGCTGAAGTCCACGGGATGTCTTT
TTATCTCACTTCAGCCAAAGGTCTTAAAGGCGACCAGGTGGACAGCATCTTCATGGCTTTAGCACAGAGG
CTGAAGAGCCAGAGAAGGGAGAGCGTAAATGGACGTGTGCTAGAGTGCAGAGCTGAGAGCTTAAAAATCC
AGGCACGGGTTATAACAGCCCAAGAGACTAAAAAGAAATGGACCTGCATCTGCTAACAACTTTATTATAC
ATAGTTGCACTCGAGCCTCTAGAACTATAGTGAGTCGTATTACGTAGATCCAGACATGATAAGATACATT
GATGAGTTTGGACAAACCACAACTAGAATGCAGTGAAAAAAATGCTTTATTTGTGAAATTTGTGATGCTA
TTGCTTTATTTGTAACCATTATAAGCTGCAATAAACAAGTTAACAACAACAATTGCATTCATTTTATGTT
TCAGGTTCAGGGGGAGGTGTGGGAGGTTTTTTAATTCGCGGCCGCGGCGCCAATGCATTGGGCCCGGTAC
CCAGCTTTTGTTCCCTTTAGTGAGGGTTAATTGCGCGCTTGGCGTAATCATGGTCATAGCTGTTTCCTGT
GTGAAATTGTTATCCGCTCACAATTCCACACAACATACGAGCCGGGAGCATAAAGTGTAAAGCCTGGGGT
GCCTAATGAGTGAGCTAACTCACATTAATTGCGTTGCGCTCACTGCCCGCTTTCCAGTCGGGAAACCTGT
CGTGCCAGCTGCATTAATGAATCGGCCAACGCGCGGGGAGAGGCGGTTTGCGTATTGGGCGCTCTTCCGC
TTCCTCGCTCACTGACTCGCTGCGCTCGGTCGTTCGGCTGCGGCGAGCGGTATCAGCTCACTCAAAGGCG
GTAATACGGTTATCCACAGAATCAGGGGATAACGCAGGAAAGAACATGTGAGCAAAAGGCCAGCAAAAGG
CCAGGAACCGTAAAAAGGCCGCGTTGCTGGCGTTTTTCCATAGGCTCCGCCCCCCTGACGAGCATCACAA
AAATCGACGCTCAAGTCAGAGGTGGCGAAACCCGACAGGACTATAAAGATACCAGGCGTTTCCCCCTGGA
AGCTCCCTCGTGCGCTCTCCTGTTCCGACCCTGCCGCTTACCGGATACCTGTCCGCCTTTCTCCCTTCGG
GAAGCGTGGCGCTTTCTCATAGCTCACGCTGTAGGTATCTCAGTTCGGTGTAGGTCGTTCGCTCCAAGCT
GGGCTGTGTGCACGAACCCCCCGTTCAGCCCGACCGCTGCGCCTTATCCGGTAACTATCGTCTTGAGTCC
AACCCGGTAAGACACGACTTATCGCCACTGGCAGCAGCCACTGGTAACAGGATTAGCAGAGCGAGGTATG
TAGGCGGTGCTACAGAGTTCTTGAAGTGGTGGCCTAACTACGGCTACACTAGAAGAACAGTATTTGGTAT
CTGCGCTCTGCTGAAGCCAGTTACCTTCGGAAAAAGAGTTGGTAGCTCTTGATCCGGCAAACAAACCACC
GCTGGTAGCGGTGGTTTTTTTGTTTGCAAGCAGCAGATTACGCGCAGAAAAAAAGGATCTCAAGAAGATC
CTTTGATCTTTTCTACGGGGTCTGACGCTCAGTGGAACGAAAACTCACGTTAAGGGATTTTGGTCATGAG
ATTATCAAAAAGGATCTTCACCTAGATCCTTTTAAATTAAAAATGAAGTTTTAAATCAATCTAAAGTATA
TATGAGTAAACTTGGTCTGACAGTTACCAATGCTTAATCAGTGAGGCACCTATCTCAGCGATCTGTCTAT
TTCGTTCATCCATAGTTGCCTGACTCCCCGTCGTGTAGATAACTACGATACGGGAGGGCTTACCATCTGG
CCCCAGTGCTGCAATGATACCGCGAGACCCACGCTCACCGGCTCCAGATTTATCAGCAATAAACCAGCCA
GCCGGAAGGGCCGAGCGCAGAAGTGGTCCTGCAACTTTATCCGCCTCCATCCAGTCTATTAATTGTTGCC
GGGAAGCTAGAGTAAGTAGTTCGCCAGTTAATAGTTTGCGCAACGTTGTTGCCATTGCTACAGGCATCGT
GGTGTCACGCTCGTCGTTTGGTATGGCTTCATTCAGCTCCGGTTCCCAACGATCAAGGCGAGTTACATGA
TCCCCCATGTTGTGCAAAAAAGCGGTTAGCTCCTTCGGTCCTCCGATCGTTGTCAGAAGTAAGTTGGCCG
CAGTGTTATCACTCATGGTTATGGCAGCACTGCATAATTCTCTTACTGTCATGCCATCCGTAAGATGCTT
TTCTGTGACTGGTGAGTACTCAACCAAGTCATTCTGAGAATAGTGTATGCGGCGACCGAGTTGCTCTTGC
CCGGCGTCAATACGGGATAATACCGCGCCACATAGCAGAACTTTAAAAGTGCTCATCATTGGAAAACGTT
CTTCGGGGCGAAAACTCTCAAGGATCTTACCGCTGTTGAGATCCAGTTCGATGTAACCCACTCGTGCACC
CAACTGATCTTCAGCATCTTTTACTTTCACCAGCGTTTCTGGGTGAGCAAAAACAGGAAGGCAAAATGCC
GCAAAAAAGGGAATAAGGGCGACACGGAAATGTTGAATACTCATACTCTTCCTTTTTCAATATTATTGAA
GCATTTATCAGGGTTATTGTCTCATGAGCGGATACATATTTGAATGTATTTAGAAAAATAAACAAATAGG
GGTTCCGCGCACATTTCCCCGAAAAGTGCCACCTAAATTGTAAGCGTTAATATTTTGTTAAAATTCGCGT
TAAATTTTTGTTAAATCAGCTCATTTTTTAACCAATAGGCCGAAATCGGCAAAATCCCTTATAAATCAAA
AGAATAGACCGAGATAGGGTTGAGTGTTGTTCCAGTTTGGAACAAGAGTCCACTATTAAAGAACGTGGAC
TCCAACGTCAAAGG
[49 nt withheld, positions 5265-5313]
T
[91 nt withheld, positions 5315-5405]
G
[124 nt withheld, positions 5407-5530]
CCCATTCGCCATTCAGGCTGCGCAACTGTTGGGAAGGGCGAT
Features (pLannotate 1.2.2; 19 found; start..end, strand, type, name):
     36..1013    +  promoter       CMV IE94 promoter: enhancer/promoter region of simian cytomegalovirus major immediate early transcription unit IE94
   1048..1066    +  promoter       SP6 promoter: promoter for bacteriophage SP6 RNA polymerase
   1121..1145    +  protein_bind   attB1: mutant version of attB; recombination site for the Gateway® BP reaction BP Clonase™
   1152..1868    +  CDS            EGFP: EGFP is a basic (constitutively fluorescent) green fluorescent protein published in 1996, derived from Aequorea victoria. It is reported to be a rapidly-maturing weak dimer with moderate acid sensitivity.
   1870..1894    -  protein_bind   attB2: mutant version of attB; recombination site for the Gateway® BP reaction BP Clonase™
   1896..2573    +  CDS            Rab33b: RB33B_MOUSE - Experimental evidence at protein level: Swiss-Prot protein existence level 1. Protein transport. Acts, in coordination with RAB6A, to regulate intra-Golgi retrograde trafficking (By similarity). It is involved in autophagy, acting as a modulator of autophagosome formation. From Mus musculus (Mouse).
   2577..2597    -  protein_bind   attB3: mutant version of attB; core recombination site for the Gateway® BP reaction BP Clonase™
   2615..2632    -  promoter       T7 promoter (fragment): promoter for bacteriophage T7 RNA polymerase
   2637..2771    -  polyA_signal   SV40 poly(A) signal: SV40 polyadenylation signal
   2884..2902    -  promoter       T3 promoter: promoter for bacteriophage T3 RNA polymerase
   2947..2963    -  protein_bind   lac operator: The lac repressor binds to the lac operator to inhibit transcription in E. coli. This inhibition can be relieved by adding lactose or isopropyl-β-D-thiogalactopyranoside (IPTG). lac repressor encoded by lacI
   2971..3001    -  promoter       lac promoter: promoter for the E. coli lac operon
   3016..3037    -  protein_bind   CAP binding site: CAP binding activates transcription in the presence of cAMP. E. coli catabolite activator protein
   3050..3142    -  CDS            lacI (fragment): lac repressor; lacI; The lac repressor binds to the lac operator to inhibit transcription in E. coli. This inhibition can be relieved by adding lactose or isopropyl-β-D-thiogalactopyranoside (IPTG).
   3325..3913    -  rep_origin     ori: high-copy-number ColE1/pMB1/pBR322/pUC origin of replication
   4084..4944    -  CDS            AmpR: β-lactamase; bla; confers resistance to ampicillin, carbenicillin, and related antibiotics
   4945..5049    -  promoter       AmpR promoter: bla
   5102..5530    -  rep_origin     f1 ori (sequence partly withheld): f1 bacteriophage origin of replication; arrow indicates direction of (+) strand synthesis
   5535..29      -  CDS            lacZα (fragment) (across the origin): LacZα fragment of β-galactosidase; lacZ fragment
