[The description below was written by a language model from this plasmid's Addgene catalogue record, the feature table of its GenBank file and pLannotate feature annotations shown in this document.]
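Description:
EGFP-Rab33bb in pCSDEST2 is a mammalian expression plasmid of about 5.6 kb, built by Gateway recombination into the pCSDEST2 destination backbone, a pCS2-type vector. It is maintained in E. coli as a high-copy plasmid through a ColE1/pUC-type origin and selected with ampicillin via the beta-lactamase gene. An f1 phage origin is also present, along with remnants of the lac promoter/operator region and a lacZα fragment that are carried over from the parental cloning vector and play no role in expression of the insert.

The expression cassette is driven by the simian cytomegalovirus IE94 enhancer/promoter and terminated by an SV40 polyadenylation signal. Between these lie three attB recombination scars (attB1, attB2, attB3), which indicates a multi-fragment Gateway assembly. EGFP, preceded by a Kozak consensus, sits between attB1 and attB2. The zebrafish Rab33bb coding sequence sits between attB2 and attB3, giving a fusion with EGFP at the N terminus of the Rab protein. The GenBank record leaves this second interval unannotated. The automated annotation identifies it by homology to mouse Rab33b, a small GTPase involved in intra-Golgi retrograde trafficking and autophagosome formation, whereas the catalogue entry gives the species as D. rerio.

An SP6 promoter lies just downstream of the CMV promoter and could be used for in vitro synthesis of sense mRNA, while T7 and T3 promoters flank the 3′ end in the opposite orientation. The stated purpose is expression of GFP-tagged zebrafish Rab33bb in mammalian cells, allowing the protein's subcellular localisation to be followed by fluorescence. The associated publication describes an in vivo cell biological screen related to T-tubule formation.
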