Addgene plasmid #140882: EGFP-Rab33bb in pCSDEST2
Purpose: Expression of zebrafish GFP-tagged Rab33bb in mammalian cells.
Depositing lab: Rob Parton. Depositing organization: University of Queensland, Institute for Molecular Bioscience. Publication: In vivo cell biological screening identifies an endocytic capture mechanism for T-tubule formation. Hall TE, Martel N, Ariotti N, Xiong Z, Lo HP, Ferguson C, Rae J, Lim YW, Parton RG. Nat Commun. 2020 Jul 24;11(1):3711. doi: 10.1038/s41467-020-17486-w. PubMed 32709891.
Backbone
  Vector backbone: pCSDEST2 (Addgene 22424)
  Vector type: Mammalian Expression
Growth in bacteria
  Bacterial resistance: Ampicillin, 100 μg/mL
  Growth temperature: 37°C
  Growth strain: DH5alpha
  Copy number: High Copy
Gene/Insert
  Gene/Insert name: Rab33bb
  Species: D. rerio (zebrafish)
  Tag / fusion protein: EGFP (N terminal on insert)
Terms and licenses: Academic/Nonprofit Terms; Industry Terms: Not Available to Industry
How to cite: EGFP-Rab33bb in pCSDEST2 was a gift from Rob Parton (Addgene plasmid # 140882 ; http://n2t.net/addgene:140882 ; RRID:Addgene_140882)
